LOCUS       Exported 12141 bp ds-DNA circular SYN 12-MAY-2021
DEFINITION  Human CaV2.2 expression in mammalian cells.
ACCESSION   .
VERSION     .
KEYWORDS    huCaV2.2 (pSAD442-1)
SOURCE      synthetic DNA construct
  ORGANISM  synthetic DNA construct
REFERENCE   1 (bases 1 to 12141)
  AUTHORS   Groen JL, Andrade A, Ritz K, Jalalzadeh H, Haagmans M, Bradley TE,
            Jongejan A, Verbeek DS, Nurnberg P, Denome S, Hennekam RC, Lipscombe
            D, Baas F, Tijssen MA
  TITLE     CACNA1B mutation is linked to unique myoclonus-dystonia syndrome.
  JOURNAL   Hum Mol Genet. 2015 Feb 15;24(4):987-993. Epub 2014 Oct 8.
  PUBMED    25296916
REFERENCE   2 (bases 1 to 12141)
  AUTHORS   .
  TITLE     Direct Submission
  JOURNAL   Exported May 12, 2021 from SnapGene Server 1.1.58
            http://www.snapgene.com
FEATURES             Location/Qualifiers
     source          1..12141
                     /organism="synthetic DNA construct"
                     /mol_type="other DNA"
     primer_bind     complement(44..63)
                     /label=pRS-marker
                     /note="pRS vectors, use to sequence yeast selectable
                     marker"
     enhancer        235..614
                     /label=CMV enhancer
                     /note="human cytomegalovirus immediate early enhancer"
     promoter        615..818
                     /label=CMV promoter
                     /note="human cytomegalovirus (CMV) immediate early
                     promoter"
     primer_bind     769..789
                     /label=CMV-F
                     /note="Human CMV immediate early promoter, forward primer"
     primer_bind     863..882
                     /label=T7
                     /note="T7 promoter, forward primer"
     promoter        863..881
                     /label=T7 promoter
                     /note="promoter for bacteriophage T7 RNA polymerase"
     regulatory      899..908
                     /regulatory_class="other"
                     /note="vertebrate consensus sequence for strong initiation
                     of translation (Kozak, 1987)"
     CDS             8006..8047
                     /codon_start=1
                     /product="epitope tag from simian virus 5"
                     /label=V5 tag
                     /translation="GKPIPNPLLGLDST"
     CDS             8057..8074
                     /codon_start=1
                     /product="6xHis affinity tag"
                     /label=6xHis
                     /translation="HHHHHH"
     primer_bind     complement(8097..8114)
                     /label=BGH-rev
                     /note="Bovine growth hormone terminator, reverse primer.
                     Also called BGH reverse"
     polyA_signal    8103..8327
                     /label=bGH poly(A) signal
                     /note="bovine growth hormone polyadenylation signal"
     rep_origin      8373..8801
                     /direction=RIGHT
                     /label=f1 ori
                     /note="f1 bacteriophage origin of replication; arrow
                     indicates direction of (+) strand synthesis"
     primer_bind     complement(8460..8479)
                     /label=F1ori-R
                     /note="F1 origin, reverse primer"
     primer_bind     8670..8691
                     /label=F1ori-F
                     /note="F1 origin, forward primer"
     primer_bind     complement(8810..8830)
                     /label=pBABE 3'
                     /note="SV40 enhancer, reverse primer for pBABE vectors"
     promoter        8815..9144
                     /label=SV40 promoter
                     /note="SV40 enhancer and early promoter"
     rep_origin      8995..9130
                     /label=SV40 ori
                     /note="SV40 origin of replication"
     primer_bind     9057..9076
                     /label=SV40pro-F
                     /note="SV40 promoter/origin, forward primer"
     promoter        9192..9239
                     /label=EM7 promoter
                     /note="synthetic bacterial promoter "
     CDS             9258..9656
                     /codon_start=1
                     /gene="Aspergillus terreus BSD"
                     /product="blasticidin S deaminase"
                     /label=BSD
                     /note="confers resistance to blasticidin"
                     /translation="MAKPLSQEESTLIERATATINSIPISEDYSVASAALSSDGRIFTG
                     VNVYHFTGGPCAELVVLGTAAAAAAGNLTCIVAIGNENRGILSPCGRCRQVLLDLHPGI
                     KAIVKDSDGQPTAVGIRELLPSGYVWEG"
     polyA_signal    9814..9935
                     /label=SV40 poly(A) signal
                     /note="SV40 polyadenylation signal"
     primer_bind     complement(9851..9870)
                     /label=SV40pA-R
                     /note="SV40 polyA, reverse primer"
     primer_bind     9905..9924
                     /label=EBV-rev
                     /note="SV40 polyA terminator, reverse primer"
     primer_bind     complement(9984..10000)
                     /label=M13 rev
                     /note="common sequencing primer, one of multiple similar
                     variants"
     primer_bind     complement(9984..10000)
                     /label=M13 Reverse
                     /note="In lacZ gene. Also called M13-rev"
     primer_bind     complement(9997..10019)
                     /label=M13/pUC Reverse
                     /note="In lacZ gene"
     protein_bind    10008..10024
                     /label=lac operator
                     /bound_moiety="lac repressor encoded by lacI"
                     /note="The lac repressor binds to the lac operator to
                     inhibit transcription in E. coli. This inhibition can be
                     relieved by adding lactose or
                     isopropyl-beta-D-thiogalactopyranoside (IPTG)."
     promoter        complement(10032..10062)
                     /label=lac promoter
                     /note="promoter for the E. coli lac operon"
     protein_bind    10077..10098
                     /label=CAP binding site
                     /bound_moiety="E. coli catabolite activator protein"
                     /note="CAP binding activates transcription in the presence
                     of cAMP."
     primer_bind     complement(10215..10232)
                     /label=L4440
                     /note="L4440 vector, forward primer"
     rep_origin      complement(10386..10974)
                     /direction=LEFT
                     /label=ori
                     /note="high-copy-number ColE1/pMB1/pBR322/pUC origin of
                     replication"
     primer_bind     complement(10466..10485)
                     /label=pBR322ori-F
                     /note="pBR322 origin, forward primer"
     CDS             complement(11145..12005)
                     /codon_start=1
                     /gene="bla"
                     /product="beta-lactamase"
                     /label=AmpR
                     /note="confers resistance to ampicillin, carbenicillin, and
                     related antibiotics"
                     /translation="MSIQHFRVALIPFFAAFCLPVFAHPETLVKVKDAEDQLGARVGYI
                     ELDLNSGKILESFRPEERFPMMSTFKVLLCGAVLSRIDAGQEQLGRRIHYSQNDLVEYS
                     PVTEKHLTDGMTVRELCSAAITMSDNTAANLLLTTIGGPKELTAFLHNMGDHVTRLDRW
                     EPELNEAIPNDERDTTMPVAMATTLRKLLTGELLTLASRQQLIDWMEADKVAGPLLRSA
                     LPAGWFIADKSGAGERGSRGIIAALGPDGKPSRIVVIYTTGSQATMDERNRQIAEIGAS
                     LIKHW"
     primer_bind     11768..11787
                     /label=Amp-R
                     /note="Ampicillin resistance gene, reverse primer"
     promoter        complement(12006..12110)
                     /gene="bla"
                     /label=AmpR promoter
ORIGIN
        1 gacggatcgg gagatctccc gatcccctat ggtgcactct cagtacaatc tgctctgatg
       61 ccgcatagtt aagccagtat ctgctccctg cttgtgtgtt ggaggtcgct gagtagtgcg
      121 cgagcaaaat ttaagctaca acaaggcaag gcttgaccga caattgcatg aagaatctgc
      181 ttagggttag gcgttttgcg ctgcttcgcg atgtacgggc cagatatacg cgttgacatt
      241 gattattgac tagttattaa tagtaatcaa ttacggggtc attagttcat agcccatata
      301 tggagttccg cgttacataa cttacggtaa atggcccgcc tggctgaccg cccaacgacc
      361 cccgcccatt gacgtcaata atgacgtatg ttcccatagt aacgccaata gggactttcc
      421 attgacgtca atgggtggag tatttacggt aaactgccca cttggcagta catcaagtgt
      481 atcatatgcc aagtacgccc cctattgacg tcaatgacgg taaatggccc gcctggcatt
      541 atgcccagta catgacctta tgggactttc ctacttggca gtacatctac gtattagtca
      601 tcgctattac catggtgatg cggttttggc agtacatcaa tgggcgtgga tagcggtttg
      661 actcacgggg atttccaagt ctccacccca ttgacgtcaa tgggagtttg ttttggcacc
      721 aaaatcaacg ggactttcca aaatgtcgta acaactccgc cccattgacg caaatgggcg
      781 gtaggcgtgt acggtgggag gtctatataa gcagagctct ctggctaact agagaaccca
      841 ctgcttactg gcttatcgaa attaatacga ctcactatag ggagacccaa gctggctagc
      901 caccatggtc cgcttcgggg acgagctggg cggccgctat gggggccccg gcggcggaga
      961 gcgggcccgg ggcggcgggg ccggcggggc ggggggcccg ggtcccgggg ggctgcagcc
     1021 cggccagcgg gtcctctaca agcaatcgat cgcgcagcgc gcgcggacca tggcgctgta
     1081 caaccccatc ccggtcaagc agaactgctt caccgtcaac cgctcgctct tcgtcttcag
     1141 cgaggacaac gtcgtccgca aatacgcgaa gcgcatcacc gagtggcctc cattcgagta
     1201 tatgatcctg gccaccatca tcgccaactg catcgtgctg gccctggagc agcacctccc
     1261 tgatggggac aaaacgccca tgtccgagcg gctggacgac acggagccct atttcatcgg
     1321 gatcttttgc ttcgaggcag ggatcaaaat catcgctctg ggctttgtct tccacaaggg
     1381 ctcttacctg cggaacggct ggaacgtcat ggacttcgtg gtcgtcctca cagggatcct
     1441 tgccacggct ggaactgact tcgacctgcg aacactgagg gctgtgcgtg tgctgaggcc
     1501 cctgaagctg gtgtctggga ttccaagttt gcaggtggtg ctcaagtcca tcatgaaggc
     1561 catggttcca ctcctgcaga ttgggctgct tctcttcttt gccatcctca tgtttgccat
     1621 cattggcctg gagttctaca tgggcaagtt ccacaaggcc tgtttcccca acagcacaga
     1681 tgcggagccc gtgggtgact tcccctgtgg caaggaggcc ccagcccggc tgtgcgaggg
     1741 cgacactgag tgccgggagt actggccagg acccaacttt ggcatcacca actttgacaa
     1801 tatcctgttt gccatcttga cggtgttcca gtgcatcacc atggagggct ggactgacat
     1861 cctctataat acaaacgatg cggccggcaa cacctggaac tggctctact tcatccctct
     1921 catcatcatc ggctccttct tcatgctcaa cctggtgctg ggcgtgctct cgggggagtt
     1981 tgccaaggag cgagagaggg tggagaaccg ccgcgccttc ctgaagctgc gccggcagca
     2041 gcagatcgag cgagagctca acgggtacct ggagtggatc ttcaaggcgg aggaagtcat
     2101 gctggccgag gaggacagga atgcagagga gaagtcccct ttggacgcag tgctgaagag
     2161 agcggccacc aagaagagca gaaatgacct gatccacgca gaggagggag aggaccggtt
     2221 tgcagatctc tgtgctgttg gatccccctt cgcccgcgcc agcctcaaga gcgggaagac
     2281 agagagctcg tcatacttcc ggaggaagga gaagatgttc cggtttttta tccggcgcat
     2341 ggtgaaggct cagagcttct actgggtggt gctgtgcgtg gtggccctga acacactgtg
     2401 tgtggccatg gtgcattaca accagccgcg gcggcttacc acgaccctgt attttgcaga
     2461 gtttgttttc ttgggtctct tcctcacaga gatgtccctg aagatgtatg gcctggggcc
     2521 cagaagctac ttccggtcct ccttcaactg cttcgacttt ggggtcatcg tggggagcgt
     2581 ctttgaagtg gtctgggcgg ccatcaagcc gggaagctcc tttgggatca gtgtgctgcg
     2641 ggccctccgc ctgctgagga tcttcaaagt cacgaagtac tggagctccc tgcggaacct
     2701 ggtggtgtcc ctgctgaact ccatgaagtc catcatcagc ctgctcttct tgctcttcct
     2761 gttcattgtg gtcttcgccc tgctggggat gcagctgttt gggggacagt tcaacttcca
     2821 ggatgagact cccacaacca acttcgacac cttccctgcc gccatcctca ctgtcttcca
     2881 gatcctgacg ggagaggact ggaatgcagt gatgtatcac gggatcgaat cgcaaggcgg
     2941 cgtcagcaaa ggcatgttct cgtcctttta cttcattgtc ctgacactgt tcggaaacta
     3001 cactctgctg aatgtctttc tggccatcgc tgtggacaac ctggccaacg cccaagagct
     3061 gaccaaggat gaagaggaga tggaagaagc agccaatcag aagcttgctc tgcaaaaggc
     3121 caaagaagtg gctgaagtca gccccatgtc tgccgcgaac atctccatcg ccgcttttgt
     3181 aaagcaagct cgaggtactg tatctcgcag ctcatctgtc tccagcgtga actcaccgca
     3241 gcagaactcg gccaaggcgc gctcggtgtg ggagcagcgg gccagccagc tacggctgca
     3301 gaacctgcgg gccagctgcg aggcgctgta cagcgagatg gaccccgagg agcggctgcg
     3361 cttcgccact acgcgccacc tgcggcccga catgaagacg cacctggacc ggccgctggt
     3421 ggtggagctg ggccgcgacg gcgcgcgggg gcccgtggga ggcaaagccc gacctgaggc
     3481 tgcggaggcc cccgagggcg tcgaccctcc gcgcaggcac caccggcacc gcgacaagga
     3541 caagaccccc gcggcggggg accaggaccg agcagaggcc ccgaaggcgg agagcgggga
     3601 gcccggtgcc cgggaggagc ggccgcggcc gcaccgcagc cacagcaagg aggccgcggg
     3661 gcccccggag gcgcggagcg agcgcggccg aggcccaggc cccgagggcg gccggcggca
     3721 ccaccggcgc ggctccccgg aggaggcggc cgagcgggag ccccgacgcc accgcgcgca
     3781 ccggcaccag gatccgagca aggagtgcgc cggcgccaag ggcgagcggc gcgcgcggca
     3841 ccgcggcggc ccccgagcgg ggccccggga ggcggagagc ggggaggagc cggcgcggcg
     3901 gcaccgggcc cggcacaagg cgcagcctgc tcacgaggct gtggagaagg agaccacgga
     3961 gaaggaggcc acggagaagg aggctgagat agtggaagcc gacaaggaaa aggagctccg
     4021 gaaccaccag ccccgggagc cacactgtga cctggagacc agtgggactg tgactgtggg
     4081 tcccatgcac acactgccca gcacctgtct ccagaaggtg gaggaacagc cagaggatgc
     4141 agacaatcag cggaacgtca ctcgcatggg cagtcagccc ccagacccga acactattgt
     4201 acatatccca gtgatgctga cgggccctct tggggaagcc acggtcgttc ccagtggtaa
     4261 cgtggacctg gaaagccaag cagaggggaa gaaggaggtg gaagcggatg acgtgatgag
     4321 gagcggcccc cggcctatcg tcccatacag ctccatgttc tgtttaagcc ccaccaacct
     4381 gctccgccgc ttctgccact acatcgtgac catgaggtac ttcgaggtgg tcattctcgt
     4441 ggtcatcgcc ttgagcagca tcgccctggc tgctgaggac ccagtgcgca cagactcgcc
     4501 caggaacaac gctctgaaat acctggatta cattttcact ggtgtcttta cctttgagat
     4561 ggtgataaag atgatcgact tgggactgct gcttcaccct ggagcctatt tccgggactt
     4621 gtggaacatt ctggacttca ttgtggtcag cggcgccctg gtggcgtttg ctttctcagg
     4681 atccaaaggg aaagacatca ataccatcaa gtctctgaga gtccttcgtg tcctgcggcc
     4741 cctcaagacc atcaaacggc tgcccaagct caaggctgtg tttgattgtg tggtgaactc
     4801 cctgaagaat gtcctcaaca tcttgattgt ctacatgctc ttcatgttca tatttgccgt
     4861 cattgcggtg cagctcttca aagggaagtt tttctactgc acagatgaat ccaaggagct
     4921 ggagagggac tgcaggggtc agtatttgga ttatgagaag gaggaagtgg aagctcagcc
     4981 caggcagtgg aagaaatacg actttcacta cgacaatgtg ctctgggctc tgctgacgct
     5041 gttcacagtg tccacgggag aaggctggcc catggtgctg aaacactccg tggatgccac
     5101 ctatgaggag cagggtccaa gccctgggta ccgcatggag ctgtccatct tctacgtggt
     5161 ctactttgtg gtctttccct tcttcttcgt caacatcttt gtggctttga tcatcatcac
     5221 cttccaggag cagggggaca aggtgatgtc tgaatgcagc ctggagaaga acgagagggc
     5281 ttgcattgac ttcgccatca gcgccaaacc cctgacacgg tacatgcccc aaaaccggca
     5341 gtcgttccag tataagacgt ggacatttgt ggtctccccg ccctttgaat acttcatcat
     5401 ggccatgata gccctcaaca ctgtggtgct gatgatgaag ttctatgatg caccctatga
     5461 gtacgagctg atgctgaaat gcctgaacat cgtgttcaca tccatgttct ccatggaatg
     5521 cgtgctgaag atcatcgcct ttggggtgct gaactatttc agagatgcct ggaatgtctt
     5581 tgactttgtc actgtgttgg gaagtattac tgatatttta gtaacagaga ttgcggaaac
     5641 gaacaatttc atcaacctca gcttcctccg cctctttcga gctgcgcggc tgatcaagct
     5701 gctccgccag ggctacacca tccgcatcct gctgtggacc tttgtccagt ccttcaaggc
     5761 cctgccctac gtgtgtctgc tcattgccat gctgttcttc atctacgcca tcatcggcat
     5821 gcaggtgttt gggaatattg ccctggatga tgacaccagc atcaaccgcc acaacaactt
     5881 ccggacgttt ttgcaagccc tgatgctgct gttcaggagc gccacggggg aggcctggca
     5941 cgagatcatg ctgtcctgcc tgagcaacca ggcctgtgat gagcaggcca atgccaccga
     6001 gtgtggaagt gattttgcct acttctactt cgtctccttc atcttcctgt gctcctttct
     6061 gatgttgaac ctctttgtgg ctgtgatcat ggacaatttt gagtacctca cgcgggactc
     6121 ttccatccta ggtcctcacc acttggatga gttcatccgg gtctgggctg aatacgaccc
     6181 ggctgcgtgt gggcgcatca gttacaatga catgtttgag atgctgaaac acatgtcccc
     6241 gcctctgggg ctggggaaga aatgccctgc tcgagttgct tacaagcgcc tggttcgcat
     6301 gaacatgccc atctccaacg aggacatgac tgttcacttc acgtccacgc tgatggccct
     6361 catccggacg gcactggaga tcaagctggc cccagctggg acaaagcagc atcagtgtga
     6421 cgcggagttg aggaaggaga tttccgttgt gtgggccaat ctgccccaga agactttgga
     6481 cttgctggta ccaccccata agcctgatga gatgacagtg gggaaggttt atgcagctct
     6541 gatgatattc gacttctaca agcagaacaa aaccaccaga gaccagatgc agcaggctcc
     6601 tggaggcctc tcccagatgg gtcctgtgtc cctgttccac cctctgaagg ccaccctgga
     6661 gcagacacag ccggctgtgc tccgaggagc ccgggttttc cttcgacaga agagttccac
     6721 ctccctcagc aatggcgggg ccatacaaaa ccaagagagt ggcatcaaag agtctgtctc
     6781 ctggggcact caaaggaccc aggatgcacc ccatgaggcc aggccacccc tggagcgtgg
     6841 ccactccaca gagatccctg tggggcggtc aggagcactg gctgtggacg ttcagatgca
     6901 gagcataacc cggaggggcc ctgatgggga gccccagcct gggctggaga gccagggtcg
     6961 agcggcctcc atgccccgcc ttgcggccga gactcagccc gtcacagatg ccagccccat
     7021 gaagcgctcc atctccacgc tggcccagcg gccccgtggg actcatcttt gcagcaccac
     7081 cccggaccgc ccacccccta gccaggcgtc gtcgcaccac caccaccacc gctgccaccg
     7141 ccgcagggac aggaagcaga ggtccctgga gaaggggccc agcctgtctg ccgatatgga
     7201 tggcgcacca agcagtgctg tggggccggg gctgcccccg ggagaggggc ctacaggctg
     7261 ccggcgggaa cgagagcgcc ggcaggagcg gggccggtcc caggagcgga ggcagccctc
     7321 atcctcctcc tcggagaagc agcgcttcta ctcctgcgac cgctttgggg gccgtgagcc
     7381 cccgaagccc aagccctccc tcagcagcca cccaacgtcg ccaacagctg gccaggagcc
     7441 gggaccccac ccacagggca gtggttccgt gaatgggagc cccttgctgt caacatctgg
     7501 tgctagcacc cccggccgcg gtgggcggag gcagctcccc cagacgcccc tgactccccg
     7561 ccccagcatc acctacaaga cggccaactc ctcacccatc cacttcgccg gggctcagac
     7621 cagcctccct gccttctccc caggccggct cagccgtggg ctttccgaac acaacgccct
     7681 gctgcagaga gaccccctca gccagcccct ggcccctggc tctcgaattg gctctgaccc
     7741 ttacctgggg cagcgtctgg acagtgaggc ctctgtccac gccctgcctg aggacacgct
     7801 cactttcgag gaggctgtgg ccaccaactc gggccgctcc tccaggactt cctacgtgtc
     7861 ctccctgacc tcccagtctc accctctccg ccgcgtgccc aacggttacc actgcaccct
     7921 gggactcagc tcgggtggcc gagcacggca cagctaccac caccctgacc aagaccactg
     7981 gtgctagtct agagggccct tcgaaggtaa gcctatccct aaccctctcc tcggtctcga
     8041 ttctacgcgt accggtcatc atcaccatca ccattgagtt taaacccgct gatcagcctc
     8101 gactgtgcct tctagttgcc agccatctgt tgtttgcccc tcccccgtgc cttccttgac
     8161 cctggaaggt gccactccca ctgtcctttc ctaataaaat gaggaaattg catcgcattg
     8221 tctgagtagg tgtcattcta ttctgggggg tggggtgggg caggacagca agggggagga
     8281 ttgggaagac aatagcaggc atgctgggga tgcggtgggc tctatggctt ctgaggcgga
     8341 aagaaccagc tggggctcta gggggtatcc ccnnnnnnnn nnnnnnnnnn nnnnnnnnnn
     8401 nnnnnnnnnn nnnnnnnnnn nnnnnnnnnn nnnnnnnnnn nnnnnnnnnn nnnnnnnnnn
     8461 nnnnnnnnnn nnnnnnnnnn nnnnnnnnnn nnnnnncnnn nnnnnnnnnn nnnnnnnnnn
     8521 nnnnnnnnnn nnnnnnnnnn nnnnnnnnnn nnnnnnnnnn nnnnnnnnnn nnnnnnnnnn
     8581 nnnnnnnnan nnnnnnnnnn nnnnnnnnnn nnnnnnnnnn nnnnnnnnnn nnnnnnnncc
     8641 tttgacgttg gagtccacgt tctttaatag tggactcttg ttccaaactg gaacaacact
     8701 caaccctatc tcggtctatt cttttgattt ataagggatt ttgccgattt cggcctattg
     8761 gttaaaaaat gagctgattt aacaaaaatt taacgcgaat taattctgtg gaatgtgtgt
     8821 cagttagggt gtggaaagtc cccaggctcc ccagcaggca gaagtatgca aagcatgcat
     8881 ctcaattagt cagcaaccag gtgtggaaag tccccaggct ccccagcagg cagaagtatg
     8941 caaagcatgc atctcaatta gtcagcaacc atagtcccgc ccctaactcc gcccatcccg
     9001 cccctaactc cgcccagttc cgcccattct ccgccccatg gctgactaat tttttttatt
     9061 tatgcagagg ccgaggccgc ctctgcctct gagctattcc agaagtagtg aggaggcttt
     9121 tttggaggcc taggcttttg caaaaagctc ccgggagctt gtatatccat tttcggatct
     9181 gatcagcacg tgttgacaat taatcatcgg catagtatat cggcatagta taatacgaca
     9241 aggtgaggaa ctaaaccatg gccaagcctt tgtctcaaga agaatccacc ctcattgaaa
     9301 gagcaacggc tacaatcaac agcatcccca tctctgaaga ctacagcgtc gccagcgcag
     9361 ctctctctag cgacggccgc atcttcactg gtgtcaatgt atatcatttt actgggggac
     9421 cttgtgcaga actcgtggtg ctgggcactg ctgctgctgc ggcagctggc aacctgactt
     9481 gtatcgtcgc gatcggaaat gagaacaggg gcatcttgag cccctgcgga cggtgccgac
     9541 aggtgcttct cgatctgcat cctgggatca aagccatagt gaaggacagt gatggacagc
     9601 cgacggcagt tgggattcgt gaattgctgc cctctggtta tgtgtgggag ggctaagcac
     9661 ttcgtggccg aggagcagga ctgacacgtg ctacgagatt tcgattccac cgccgccttc
     9721 tatgaaaggt tgggcttcgg aatcgttttc cgggacgccg gctggatgat cctccagcgc
     9781 ggggatctca tgctggagtt cttcgcccac cccaacttgt ttattgcagc ttataatggt
     9841 tacaaataaa gcaatagcat cacaaatttc acaaataaag catttttttc actgcattct
     9901 agttgtggtt tgtccaaact catcaatgta tcttatcatg tctgtatacc gtcgacctct
     9961 agctagagct tggcgtaatc atggtcatag ctgtttcctg tgtgaaattg ttatccgctc
    10021 acaattccac acaacatacg agccggaagc ataaagtgta aagcctgggg tgcctaatga
    10081 gtgagctaac tcacattaat tgcgttgcgc tcactgcccg ctttccagtc gggaaacctg
    10141 tcgtgccagc tgcattaatg aatcggccaa cgcgcgggga gaggcggttt gcgtattggg
    10201 cgctcttccg cttcctcgct cactgactcg ctgcgctcgg tcgttcggct gcggcgagcg
    10261 gtatcagctc actcaaaggc ggtaatacgg ttatccacag aatcagggga taacgcagga
    10321 aagaacatgt gagcaaaagg ccagcaaaag gccaggaacc gtaaaaaggc cgcgttgctg
    10381 gcgtttttcc ataggctccg cccccctgac gagcatcaca aaaatcgacg ctcaagtcag
    10441 aggtggcgaa acccgacagg actataaaga taccaggcgt ttccccctgg aagctccctc
    10501 gtgcgctctc ctgttccgac cctgccgctt accggatacc tgtccgcctt tctcccttcg
    10561 ggaagcgtgg cgctttctca tagctcacgc tgtaggtatc tcagttcggt gtaggtcgtt
    10621 cgctccaagc tgggctgtgt gcacgaaccc cccgttcagc ccgaccgctg cgccttatcc
    10681 ggtaactatc gtcttgagtc caacccggta agacacgact tatcgccact ggcagcagcc
    10741 actggtaaca ggattagcag agcgaggtat gtaggcggtg ctacagagtt cttgaagtgg
    10801 tggcctaact acggctacac tagaagaaca gtatttggta tctgcgctct gctgaagcca
    10861 gttaccttcg gaaaaagagt tggtagctct tgatccggca aacaaaccac cgctggtagc
    10921 ggtggttttt ttgtttgcaa gcagcagatt acgcgcagaa aaaaaggatc tcaagaagat
    10981 cctttgatct tttctacggg gtctgacgct cagtggaacg aaaactcacg ttaagggatt
    11041 ttggtcatga gattatcaaa aaggatcttc acctagatcc ttttaaatta aaaatgaagt
    11101 tttaaatcaa tctaaagtat atatgagtaa acttggtctg acagttacca atgcttaatc
    11161 agtgaggcac ctatctcagc gatctgtcta tttcgttcat ccatagttgc ctgactcccc
    11221 gtcgtgtaga taactacgat acgggagggc ttaccatctg gccccagtgc tgcaatgata
    11281 ccgcgagacc cacgctcacc ggctccagat ttatcagcaa taaaccagcc agccggaagg
    11341 gccgagcgca gaagtggtcc tgcaacttta tccgcctcca tccagtctat taattgttgc
    11401 cgggaagcta gagtaagtag ttcgccagtt aatagtttgc gcaacgttgt tgccattgct
    11461 acaggcatcg tggtgtcacg ctcgtcgttt ggtatggctt cattcagctc cggttcccaa
    11521 cgatcaaggc gagttacatg atcccccatg ttgtgcaaaa aagcggttag ctccttcggt
    11581 cctccgatcg ttgtcagaag taagttggcc gcagtgttat cactcatggt tatggcagca
    11641 ctgcataatt ctcttactgt catgccatcc gtaagatgct tttctgtgac tggtgagtac
    11701 tcaaccaagt cattctgaga atagtgtatg cggcgaccga gttgctcttg cccggcgtca
    11761 atacgggata ataccgcgcc acatagcaga actttaaaag tgctcatcat tggaaaacgt
    11821 tcttcggggc gaaaactctc aaggatctta ccgctgttga gatccagttc gatgtaaccc
    11881 actcgtgcac ccaactgatc ttcagcatct tttactttca ccagcgtttc tgggtgagca
    11941 aaaacaggaa ggcaaaatgc cgcaaaaaag ggaataaggg cgacacggaa atgttgaata
    12001 ctcatactct tcctttttca atattattga agcatttatc agggttattg tctcatgagc
    12061 ggatacatat ttgaatgtat ttagaaaaat aaacaaatag gggttccgcg cacatttccc
    12121 cgaaaagtgc cacctgacgt c
//
