[The description below was written by a language model from this plasmid's Addgene catalogue record and the feature table of its GenBank file.]
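Description:
huCaV2.2 (pSAD442-1) is a mammalian expression plasmid of about 12.1 kb, built on the Invitrogen pcDNA6/V5-HisA backbone, that carries the human CACNA1B cDNA. This gene encodes CaV2.2, the pore-forming alpha-1B subunit of the N-type voltage-gated calcium channel. The roughly 7.1 kb insert was cloned between NheI and XbaI sites, both retained. It sits downstream of the human cytomegalovirus immediate-early enhancer and promoter, with a Kozak consensus annotated near the start of the insert and the bovine growth hormone polyadenylation signal at the 3′ end. A T7 promoter lies between the CMV promoter and the insert. The feature table does not annotate the CACNA1B coding sequence itself, but the unannotated span between the Kozak element and the vector tags matches the stated insert size.

According to the depositor, the clone represents a defined splice isoform (+e10a, +18a, Δ19a, +e31a, +e37b and +e46). It keeps its native stop codon, so the backbone's V5 epitope and 6xHis tags, although present in the sequence, are not in frame and the channel is expressed untagged.

In E. coli the plasmid replicates at high copy from a ColE1/pUC-type origin under ampicillin selection (beta-lactamase), and an f1 origin is also present. A blasticidin S deaminase gene allows selection of stably transfected mammalian cells. It is driven by the SV40 early promoter, which includes the SV40 origin, with a bacterial EM7 promoter alongside, and it is terminated by the SV40 poly(A) signal. The construct is intended for heterologous expression of human CaV2.2 in mammalian cells, and the associated publication concerns a CACNA1B mutation linked to a myoclonus-dystonia syndrome.
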