Addgene plasmid #62574: huCaV2.2 (pSAD442-1)
Purpose: Human CaV2.2 expression in mammalian cells
Depositing lab: Diane Lipscombe. Depositing organization: Brown University. Publication: CACNA1B mutation is linked to unique myoclonus-dystonia syndrome. Groen JL, Andrade A, Ritz K, Jalalzadeh H, Haagmans M, Bradley TE, Jongejan A, Verbeek DS, Nurnberg P, Denome S, Hennekam RC, Lipscombe D, Baas F, Tijssen MA. Hum Mol Genet. 2015 Feb 15;24(4):987-993. Epub 2014 Oct 8. 10.1093/hmg/ddu513 PubMed 25296916.
Backbone
  Vector backbone: pcDNA6/V5-HisA
  Backbone manufacturer: Invitrogen
  Backbone size w/o insert (bp): 5100
  Total vector size (bp): 12200
  Vector type: Mammalian Expression
  Selectable markers: Blasticidin
Growth in bacteria
  Bacterial resistance: Ampicillin, 100 μg/mL
  Growth temperature: 37°C
  Growth strain: Top10F'
  Copy number: High Copy
Gene/Insert
  Gene/Insert name: CACNA1B (alt names: CaV2.2; huCaV2.2 (pSAD442-1))
  Species: H. sapiens (human)
  Insert size (bp): 7100
  Entrez Gene: CACNA1B (a.k.a. BIII, CACNL1A5, CACNN, Cav2.2, DYT23, NEDNEH)
  Promoter: CMV
  Cloning method: Restriction Enzyme; 5′ cloning site NheI (not destroyed); 3′ cloning site XbaI (not destroyed)
  Sequencing primers: 5′ CMV-F; 3′ BGH-rev
Terms and licenses: Academic/Nonprofit Terms; Industry Terms: Not Available to Industry
Depositor comments: contains alternate exons (+e10a, +18a, Δ19a, +e31a, +e37b and +e46) Note that the human CaV2.2 insert contains the native stop codon. The V5 and His tags present in the pcDNA6/V5-HisA backbone are NOT in frame with CaV2.2.
How to cite: huCaV2.2 (pSAD442-1) was a gift from Diane Lipscombe (Addgene plasmid # 62574 ; http://n2t.net/addgene:62574 ; RRID:Addgene_62574)
