>Addgene plasmid #62574 | huCaV2.2 (pSAD442-1) | depositor partial sequence | sequence record 102872 | CaV2.2
GCTAGCCACCATGGTCCGCTTCGGGGACGAGCTGGGCGGCCGCTATGGGGGCCCCGGCGGCGGAGAGCGG
GCCCGGGGCGGCGGGGCCGGCGGGGCGGGGGGCCCGGGTCCCGGGGGGCTGCAGCCCGGCCAGCGGGTCC
TCTACAAGCAATCGATCGCGCAGCGCGCGCGGACCATGGCGCTGTACAACCCCATCCCGGTCAAGCAGAA
CTGCTTCACCGTCAACCGCTCGCTCTTCGTCTTCAGCGAGGACAACGTCGTCCGCAAATACGCGAAGCGC
ATCACCGAGTGGCCTCCATTCGAGTATATGATCCTGGCCACCATCATCGCCAACTGCATCGTGCTGGCCC
TGGAGCAGCACCTCCCTGATGGGGACAAAACGCCCATGTCCGAGCGGCTGGACGACACGGAGCCCTATTT
CATCGGGATCTTTTGCTTCGAGGCAGGGATCAAAATCATCGCTCTGGGCTTTGTCTTCCACAAGGGCTCT
TACCTGCGGAACGGCTGGAACGTCATGGACTTCGTGGTCGTCCTCACAGGGATCCTTGCCACGGCTGGAA
CTGACTTCGACCTGCGAACACTGAGGGCTGTGCGTGTGCTGAGGCCCCTGAAGCTGGTGTCTGGGATTCC
AAGTTTGCAGGTGGTGCTCAAGTCCATCATGAAGGCCATGGTTCCACTCCTGCAGATTGGGCTGCTTCTC
TTCTTTGCCATCCTCATGTTTGCCATCATTGGCCTGGAGTTCTACATGGGCAAGTTCCACAAGGCCTGTT
TCCCCAACAGCACAGATGCGGAGCCCGTGGGTGACTTCCCCTGTGGCAAGGAGGCCCCAGCCCGGCTGTG
CGAGGGCGACACTGAGTGCCGGGAGTACTGGCCAGGACCCAACTTTGGCATCACCAACTTTGACAATATC
CTGTTTGCCATCTTGACGGTGTTCCAGTGCATCACCATGGAGGGCTGGACTGACATCCTCTATAATACAA
ACGATGCGGCCGGCAACACCTGGAACTGGCTCTACTTCATCCCTCTCATCATCATCGGCTCCTTCTTCAT
GCTCAACCTGGTGCTGGGCGTGCTCTCGGGGGAGTTTGCCAAGGAGCGAGAGAGGGTGGAGAACCGCCGC
GCCTTCCTGAAGCTGCGCCGGCAGCAGCAGATCGAGCGAGAGCTCAACGGGTACCTGGAGTGGATCTTCA
AGGCGGAGGAAGTCATGCTGGCCGAGGAGGACAGGAATGCAGAGGAGAAGTCCCCTTTGGACGCAGTGCT
GAAGAGAGCGGCCACCAAGAAGAGCAGAAATGACCTGATCCACGCAGAGGAGGGAGAGGACCGGTTTGCA
GATCTCTGTGCTGTTGGATCCCCCTTCGCCCGCGCCAGCCTCAAGAGCGGGAAGACAGAGAGCTCGTCAT
ACTTCCGGAGGAAGGAGAAGATGTTCCGGTTTTTTATCCGGCGCATGGTGAAGGCTCAGAGCTTCTACTG
GGTGGTGCTGTGCGTGGTGGCCCTGAACACACTGTGTGTGGCCATGGTGCATTACAACCAGCCGCGGCGG
CTTACCACGACCCTGTATTTTGCAGAGTTTGTTTTCTTGGGTCTCTTCCTCACAGAGATGTCCCTGAAGA
TGTATGGCCTGGGGCCCAGAAGCTACTTCCGGTCCTCCTTCAACTGCTTCGACTTTGGGGTCATCGTGGG
GAGCGTCTTTGAAGTGGTCTGGGCGGCCATCAAGCCGGGAAGCTCCTTTGGGATCAGTGTGCTGCGGGCC
CTCCGCCTGCTGAGGATCTTCAAAGTCACGAAGTACTGGAGCTCCCTGCGGAACCTGGTGGTGTCCCTGC
TGAACTCCATGAAGTCCATCATCAGCCTGCTCTTCTTGCTCTTCCTGTTCATTGTGGTCTTCGCCCTGCT
GGGGATGCAGCTGTTTGGGGGACAGTTCAACTTCCAGGATGAGACTCCCACAACCAACTTCGACACCTTC
CCTGCCGCCATCCTCACTGTCTTCCAGATCCTGACGGGAGAGGACTGGAATGCAGTGATGTATCACGGGA
TCGAATCGCAAGGCGGCGTCAGCAAAGGCATGTTCTCGTCCTTTTACTTCATTGTCCTGACACTGTTCGG
AAACTACACTCTGCTGAATGTCTTTCTGGCCATCGCTGTGGACAACCTGGCCAACGCCCAAGAGCTGACC
AAGGATGAAGAGGAGATGGAAGAAGCAGCCAATCAGAAGCTTGCTCTGCAAAAGGCCAAAGAAGTGGCTG
AAGTCAGCCCCATGTCTGCCGCGAACATCTCCATCGCCGCTTTTGTAAAGCAAGCTCGAGGTACTGTATC
TCGCAGCTCATCTGTCTCCAGCGTGAACTCACCGCAGCAGAACTCGGCCAAGGCGCGCTCGGTGTGGGAG
CAGCGGGCCAGCCAGCTACGGCTGCAGAACCTGCGGGCCAGCTGCGAGGCGCTGTACAGCGAGATGGACC
CCGAGGAGCGGCTGCGCTTCGCCACTACGCGCCACCTGCGGCCCGACATGAAGACGCACCTGGACCGGCC
GCTGGTGGTGGAGCTGGGCCGCGACGGCGCGCGGGGGCCCGTGGGAGGCAAAGCCCGACCTGAGGCTGCG
GAGGCCCCCGAGGGCGTCGACCCTCCGCGCAGGCACCACCGGCACCGCGACAAGGACAAGACCCCCGCGG
CGGGGGACCAGGACCGAGCAGAGGCCCCGAAGGCGGAGAGCGGGGAGCCCGGTGCCCGGGAGGAGCGGCC
GCGGCCGCACCGCAGCCACAGCAAGGAGGCCGCGGGGCCCCCGGAGGCGCGGAGCGAGCGCGGCCGAGGC
CCAGGCCCCGAGGGCGGCCGGCGGCACCACCGGCGCGGCTCCCCGGAGGAGGCGGCCGAGCGGGAGCCCC
GACGCCACCGCGCGCACCGGCACCAGGATCCGAGCAAGGAGTGCGCCGGCGCCAAGGGCGAGCGGCGCGC
GCGGCACCGCGGCGGCCCCCGAGCGGGGCCCCGGGAGGCGGAGAGCGGGGAGGAGCCGGCGCGGCGGCAC
CGGGCCCGGCACAAGGCGCAGCCTGCTCACGAGGCTGTGGAGAAGGAGACCACGGAGAAGGAGGCCACGG
AGAAGGAGGCTGAGATAGTGGAAGCCGACAAGGAAAAGGAGCTCCGGAACCACCAGCCCCGGGAGCCACA
CTGTGACCTGGAGACCAGTGGGACTGTGACTGTGGGTCCCATGCACACACTGCCCAGCACCTGTCTCCAG
AAGGTGGAGGAACAGCCAGAGGATGCAGACAATCAGCGGAACGTCACTCGCATGGGCAGTCAGCCCCCAG
ACCCGAACACTATTGTACATATCCCAGTGATGCTGACGGGCCCTCTTGGGGAAGCCACGGTCGTTCCCAG
TGGTAACGTGGACCTGGAAAGCCAAGCAGAGGGGAAGAAGGAGGTGGAAGCGGATGACGTGATGAGGAGC
GGCCCCCGGCCTATCGTCCCATACAGCTCCATGTTCTGTTTAAGCCCCACCAACCTGCTCCGCCGCTTCT
GCCACTACATCGTGACCATGAGGTACTTCGAGGTGGTCATTCTCGTGGTCATCGCCTTGAGCAGCATCGC
CCTGGCTGCTGAGGACCCAGTGCGCACAGACTCGCCCAGGAACAACGCTCTGAAATACCTGGATTACATT
TTCACTGGTGTCTTTACCTTTGAGATGGTGATAAAGATGATCGACTTGGGACTGCTGCTTCACCCTGGAG
CCTATTTCCGGGACTTGTGGAACATTCTGGACTTCATTGTGGTCAGCGGCGCCCTGGTGGCGTTTGCTTT
CTCAGGATCCAAAGGGAAAGACATCAATACCATCAAGTCTCTGAGAGTCCTTCGTGTCCTGCGGCCCCTC
AAGACCATCAAACGGCTGCCCAAGCTCAAGGCTGTGTTTGATTGTGTGGTGAACTCCCTGAAGAATGTCC
TCAACATCTTGATTGTCTACATGCTCTTCATGTTCATATTTGCCGTCATTGCGGTGCAGCTCTTCAAAGG
GAAGTTTTTCTACTGCACAGATGAATCCAAGGAGCTGGAGAGGGACTGCAGGGGTCAGTATTTGGATTAT
GAGAAGGAGGAAGTGGAAGCTCAGCCCAGGCAGTGGAAGAAATACGACTTTCACTACGACAATGTGCTCT
GGGCTCTGCTGACGCTGTTCACAGTGTCCACGGGAGAAGGCTGGCCCATGGTGCTGAAACACTCCGTGGA
TGCCACCTATGAGGAGCAGGGTCCAAGCCCTGGGTACCGCATGGAGCTGTCCATCTTCTACGTGGTCTAC
TTTGTGGTCTTTCCCTTCTTCTTCGTCAACATCTTTGTGGCTTTGATCATCATCACCTTCCAGGAGCAGG
GGGACAAGGTGATGTCTGAATGCAGCCTGGAGAAGAACGAGAGGGCTTGCATTGACTTCGCCATCAGCGC
CAAACCCCTGACACGGTACATGCCCCAAAACCGGCAGTCGTTCCAGTATAAGACGTGGACATTTGTGGTC
TCCCCGCCCTTTGAATACTTCATCATGGCCATGATAGCCCTCAACACTGTGGTGCTGATGATGAAGTTCT
ATGATGCACCCTATGAGTACGAGCTGATGCTGAAATGCCTGAACATCGTGTTCACATCCATGTTCTCCAT
GGAATGCGTGCTGAAGATCATCGCCTTTGGGGTGCTGAACTATTTCAGAGATGCCTGGAATGTCTTTGAC
TTTGTCACTGTGTTGGGAAGTATTACTGATATTTTAGTAACAGAGATTGCGGAAACGAACAATTTCATCA
ACCTCAGCTTCCTCCGCCTCTTTCGAGCTGCGCGGCTGATCAAGCTGCTCCGCCAGGGCTACACCATCCG
CATCCTGCTGTGGACCTTTGTCCAGTCCTTCAAGGCCCTGCCCTACGTGTGTCTGCTCATTGCCATGCTG
TTCTTCATCTACGCCATCATCGGCATGCAGGTGTTTGGGAATATTGCCCTGGATGATGACACCAGCATCA
ACCGCCACAACAACTTCCGGACGTTTTTGCAAGCCCTGATGCTGCTGTTCAGGAGCGCCACGGGGGAGGC
CTGGCACGAGATCATGCTGTCCTGCCTGAGCAACCAGGCCTGTGATGAGCAGGCCAATGCCACCGAGTGT
GGAAGTGATTTTGCCTACTTCTACTTCGTCTCCTTCATCTTCCTGTGCTCCTTTCTGATGTTGAACCTCT
TTGTGGCTGTGATCATGGACAATTTTGAGTACCTCACGCGGGACTCTTCCATCCTAGGTCCTCACCACTT
GGATGAGTTCATCCGGGTCTGGGCTGAATACGACCCGGCTGCGTGTGGGCGCATCAGTTACAATGACATG
TTTGAGATGCTGAAACACATGTCCCCGCCTCTGGGGCTGGGGAAGAAATGCCCTGCTCGAGTTGCTTACA
AGCGCCTGGTTCGCATGAACATGCCCATCTCCAACGAGGACATGACTGTTCACTTCACGTCCACGCTGAT
GGCCCTCATCCGGACGGCACTGGAGATCAAGCTGGCCCCAGCTGGGACAAAGCAGCATCAGTGTGACGCG
GAGTTGAGGAAGGAGATTTCCGTTGTGTGGGCCAATCTGCCCCAGAAGACTTTGGACTTGCTGGTACCAC
CCCATAAGCCTGATGAGATGACAGTGGGGAAGGTTTATGCAGCTCTGATGATATTCGACTTCTACAAGCA
GAACAAAACCACCAGAGACCAGATGCAGCAGGCTCCTGGAGGCCTCTCCCAGATGGGTCCTGTGTCCCTG
TTCCACCCTCTGAAGGCCACCCTGGAGCAGACACAGCCGGCTGTGCTCCGAGGAGCCCGGGTTTTCCTTC
GACAGAAGAGTTCCACCTCCCTCAGCAATGGCGGGGCCATACAAAACCAAGAGAGTGGCATCAAAGAGTC
TGTCTCCTGGGGCACTCAAAGGACCCAGGATGCACCCCATGAGGCCAGGCCACCCCTGGAGCGTGGCCAC
TCCACAGAGATCCCTGTGGGGCGGTCAGGAGCACTGGCTGTGGACGTTCAGATGCAGAGCATAACCCGGA
GGGGCCCTGATGGGGAGCCCCAGCCTGGGCTGGAGAGCCAGGGTCGAGCGGCCTCCATGCCCCGCCTTGC
GGCCGAGACTCAGCCCGTCACAGATGCCAGCCCCATGAAGCGCTCCATCTCCACGCTGGCCCAGCGGCCC
CGTGGGACTCATCTTTGCAGCACCACCCCGGACCGCCCACCCCCTAGCCAGGCGTCGTCGCACCACCACC
ACCACCGCTGCCACCGCCGCAGGGACAGGAAGCAGAGGTCCCTGGAGAAGGGGCCCAGCCTGTCTGCCGA
TATGGATGGCGCACCAAGCAGTGCTGTGGGGCCGGGGCTGCCCCCGGGAGAGGGGCCTACAGGCTGCCGG
CGGGAACGAGAGCGCCGGCAGGAGCGGGGCCGGTCCCAGGAGCGGAGGCAGCCCTCATCCTCCTCCTCGG
AGAAGCAGCGCTTCTACTCCTGCGACCGCTTTGGGGGCCGTGAGCCCCCGAAGCCCAAGCCCTCCCTCAG
CAGCCACCCAACGTCGCCAACAGCTGGCCAGGAGCCGGGACCCCACCCACAGGGCAGTGGTTCCGTGAAT
GGGAGCCCCTTGCTGTCAACATCTGGTGCTAGCACCCCCGGCCGCGGTGGGCGGAGGCAGCTCCCCCAGA
CGCCCCTGACTCCCCGCCCCAGCATCACCTACAAGACGGCCAACTCCTCACCCATCCACTTCGCCGGGGC
TCAGACCAGCCTCCCTGCCTTCTCCCCAGGCCGGCTCAGCCGTGGGCTTTCCGAACACAACGCCCTGCTG
CAGAGAGACCCCCTCAGCCAGCCCCTGGCCCCTGGCTCTCGAATTGGCTCTGACCCTTACCTGGGGCAGC
GTCTGGACAGTGAGGCCTCTGTCCACGCCCTGCCTGAGGACACGCTCACTTTCGAGGAGGCTGTGGCCAC
CAACTCGGGCCGCTCCTCCAGGACTTCCTACGTGTCCTCCCTGACCTCCCAGTCTCACCCTCTCCGCCGC
GTGCCCAACGGTTACCACTGCACCCTGGGACTCAGCTCGGGTGGCCGAGCACGGCACAGCTACCACCACC
CTGACCAAGACCACTGGTGCTAG
