>Addgene plasmid #62574 | huCaV2.2 (pSAD442-1) | addgene partial sequence | sequence record 106309 | CMV-F 5'-CGCAAATGGGCGGTAGGCGTG-3'
CAGAGCTCTCTGGCTAACTAGAGAACCCACTGCTTACTGGCTTATCGAAATTAATACGACTCACTATAGG
GAGACCCAAGCTGGCTAGCCACCATGGTCCGCTTCGGGGACGAGCTGGGCGGCCGCTATGGGGGCCCCGG
CGGCGGAGAGCGGGCCCGGGGCGGCGGGGCCGGCGGGGCGGGGGGCCCGGGTCCCGGGGGGCTGCAGCCC
GGCCAGCGGGTCCTCTACAAGCAATCGATCGCGCAGCGCGCGCGGACCATGGCGCTGTACAACCCCATCC
CGGTCAAGCAGAACTGCTTCACCGTCAACCGCTCGCTCTTCGTCTTCAGCGAGGACAACGTCGTCCGCAA
ATACGCGAAGCGCATCACCGAGTGGCCTCCATTCGAGTATATGATCCTGGCCACCATCATCGCCAACTGC
ATCGTGCTGGCCCTGGAGCAGCACCTCCCTGATGGGGACAAAACGCCCATGTCCGAGCGGCTGGACGACA
CGGAGCCCTATTTCATCGGGATCTTTTGCTTCGAGGCAGGGATCAAAATCATCGCTCTGGGCTTTGTCTT
CCACAAGGGCTCTTACCTGCGGAACGGCTGGAACGTCATGGACTTCGTGGTCGTCCTCACAGGGATCCTT
GCCACGGCTGGAACTGACTTCGACCTGCGAACACTGAGGGCTGTGCGTGTGCTGAGGCCCCTGAAGCTGG
TGTCTGGGATTCCAAGTTTGCAGGTGGTGCTCAAGTCCATCATGAAGGCCATGGTTCC
