>Addgene plasmid #62574 | huCaV2.2 (pSAD442-1) | addgene partial sequence | sequence record 106311 | BGH-rev 5'-TAGAAGGCACAGTCGAGG-3'
ATGGTGATGATGACCGGTACGCGTAGAATCGAGACCGAGGAGAGGGTTAGGGATAGGCTTACCTTCGAAG
GGCCCTCTAGACTAGCACCAGTGGTCTTGGTCAGGGTGGTGGTAGCTGTGCCGTGCTCGGCCACCCGAGC
TGAGTCCCAGGGTGCAGTGGTAACCGTTGGGCACGCGGCGGAGAGGGTGAGACTGGGAGGTCAGGGAGGA
CACGTAGGAAGTCCTGGAGGAGCGGCCCGAGTTGGTGGCCACAGCCTCCTCGAAAGTGAGCGTGTCCTCA
GGCAGGGCGTGGACAGAGGCCTCACTGTCCAGACGCTGCCCCAGGTAAGGGTCAGAGCCAATTCGAGAGC
CAGGGGCCAGGGGCTGGCTGAGGGGGTCTCTCTGCAGCAGGGCGTTGTGTTCGGAAAGCCCACGGCTGAG
CCGGCCTGGGGAGAAGGCAGGGAGGCTGGTCTGAGCCCCGGCGAAGTGGATGGGTGAGGAGTTGGCCGTC
TTGTAGGTGATGCTGGGGCGGGGAGTCAGGGGCGTCTGGGGGAGCTGCCTCCGCCCACCGCGGCCGGGGG
TGCTAGCACCAGATGTTGACAGCAAGGGGCTCCCATTCACGGAACCACTGCCCTGTGGGTGGGGTCCCGG
CTCCTGGCCAGCTGTTGGCGACGTTGGGTGGCTGCTGAGGGAGGGCTTGGGCTTCGGGGGCTCACGGCCC
CCAAAGCGGTCGCAGGAGTAGAAGCGCTGCTTCTCCGAGGAGGAGGATGAGGGCTGCCTCCGCTCCTGGG
ACCGGCCCCGCTCCTGCCGGCGCTCTCGTTCCCGCCGGCA
